Addgene plasmid #126009: pFH35
Purpose: Level0 Arabidopsis AtU6-26 Pol III promoter with transcription Start-G
Depositing lab: Vladimir Nekrasov. Depositing organization: Rothamsted Research. Publication: A modular cloning toolkit for genome editing in plants. Hahn F, Korolev A, Sanjurjo Loures L, Nekrasov V. BMC Plant Biol. 2020 Apr 23;20(1):179. doi: 10.1186/s12870-020-02388-2. PubMed 32326901.
Backbone
  Vector backbone: pAGM9121
  Vector type: Plant Expression, CRISPR, Synthetic Biology
Growth in bacteria
  Bacterial resistance: Spectinomycin, 50 μg/mL
  Growth temperature: 37°C
  Growth strain: DH5alpha
  Copy number: High Copy
Gene/Insert
  Gene/Insert name: Level0 Arabidopsis AtU6-26 Pol III promoter with transcription Start-G
  Species: Synthetic
Terms and licenses: Academic/Nonprofit Terms; Industry Terms: Not Available to Industry
How to cite: pFH35 was a gift from Vladimir Nekrasov (Addgene plasmid # 126009 ; http://n2t.net/addgene:126009 ; RRID:Addgene_126009)
