[The description below was written by a language model from this plasmid's Addgene catalogue record and pLannotate feature annotations shown in this document.]
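Description:
pFH35 is a small (about 2.5 kb) Level 0 part plasmid from a modular cloning toolkit for plant genome editing, built on the pAGM9121 backbone. It is not itself a plant expression vector. It is a bacterial storage plasmid that holds a single standardised part for later assembly into larger constructs. It replicates in E. coli from a high-copy ColE1/pUC-type origin and is selected with spectinomycin through the aadA aminoglycoside adenylyltransferase gene. That gene appears to be driven by integron-derived sequence, since the annotation picks up a fragment of the class 1 integron Pc promoter and a short remnant of a gentamicin acetyltransferase gene just upstream. These are probably leftovers of the resistance cassette's origin rather than functional markers.

The payload is the Arabidopsis thaliana AtU6-26 RNA polymerase III promoter, supplied together with the G that serves as the transcription start nucleotide. U6 snRNA promoters are commonly used in plant CRISPR work to transcribe guide RNAs, because Pol III produces short, uncapped, non-polyadenylated transcripts with defined ends, and U6 promoters initiate preferentially at a G. The automated feature table recognises only a 17 nt consensus AtU6 promoter fragment, plus a short match to the Arabidopsis LBD22 coding sequence. That match most likely reflects genomic sequence flanking or within the promoter region, not an intended coding insert, so the annotation covers the part only partially. The record does not describe the flanking assembly sites or overhangs. The construct is intended as a promoter module to be combined with guide RNA parts when assembling sgRNA transcription units for genome editing in plants.
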