Features (pLannotate 1.2.2; 6 found; start..end, strand, type, name):
     23..46      +  promoter       Pc promoter (fragment): intI1 (promoter lies within the coding sequence); class 1 integron promoter
    222..278     +  CDS            GmR (fragment): gentamycin acetyltransferase; aacC1; confers resistance to gentamycin
    289..1076    +  CDS            SmR (fragment): aminoglycoside adenylyltransferase (Murphy, 1985); aadA; confers resistance to spectinomycin and streptomycin
   1417..2005    +  rep_origin     ori: high-copy-number ColE1/pMB1/pBR322/pUC origin of replication
   2059..2115    +  CDS            LBD22 (fragment): LBD22_ARATH - Also known as ASL30. Experimental evidence at transcript level: Swiss-Prot protein existence level 2. From Arabidopsis thaliana (Mouse-ear cress).
   2434..2450    +  promoter       AtU6 promoter (fragment): consensus promoter from the three Arabidopsis U6 snRNA genes (Waibel and Filipowicz, 1990; Nekrasov et al., 2013)
>Addgene plasmid #126009 | pFH35 | addgene full sequence | sequence record 252792 | Addgene NGS Result
GTGCCGAGGCACGAACCCAGTGGACATAAGCCTGTTCGGTTCGTAAGCTGTAATGCAAGTAGCGTATGCG
CTCACGCAACTGGTCCAGAACCTTGACCGAACGCAGCGGTGGTAACGGCGCAGTGGCGGTTTTCATGGCT
TGTTATGACTGTTTTTTTGGGGTACAGTCTATGCCTCGGGCATCCAAGCAGCAAGCGCGTTACGCCGTGG
GTCGATGTTTGATGTTATGGAGCAGCAACGATGTTACGCAGCAGGGCAGTCGCCCTAAAACAAAGTTAAA
CATCATGGGGGAAGCGGTGATCGCCGAAGTATCGACTCAACTATCAGAGGTAGTTGGCGTCATCGAGCGC
CATCTCGAACCGACGTTGCTGGCCGTACATTTGTACGGCTCCGCAGTGGATGGCGGCCTGAAGCCACACA
GCGATATTGATTTGCTGGTTACGGTGACCGTAAGGCTTGATGAAACAACGCGGCGAGCTTTGATCAACGA
CCTTTTGGAAACTTCGGCTTCCCCTGGAGAGAGCGAGATTCTCCGCGCTGTAGAAGTCACCATTGTTGTG
CACGACGACATCATTCCGTGGCGTTATCCAGCTAAGCGCGAACTGCAATTTGGAGAATGGCAGCGCAATG
ACATTCTTGCAGGTATCTTCGAGCCAGCCACGATCGACATTGATCTGGCTATCTTGCTGACAAAAGCAAG
AGAACATAGCGTTGCCTTGGTAGGTCCAGCGGCGGAGGAACTCTTTGATCCGGTTCCTGAACAGGATCTA
TTTGAGGCGCTAAATGAAACCTTAACGCTATGGAACTCGCCGCCCGACTGGGCTGGCGATGAGCGAAATG
TAGTGCTTACGTTGTCCCGCATTTGGTACAGCGCAGTAACCGGCAAAATCGCGCCGAAGGATGTCGCTGC
CGACTGGGCAATGGAGCGCCTGCCGGCCCAGTATCAGCCCGTCATACTTGAAGCTAGACAGGCTTATCTT
GGACAAGAAGAAGATCGCTTGGCCTCGCGCGCAGATCAGTTGGAAGAATTTGTCCATTACGTGAAAGGCG
AGATCACCAAGGTAGTCGGCAAATAATGTCTAGCTAGAAATTCGTTCAAGCCGACGCCGCTTCGCGGCGC
GGCTTAACTCAAGCGTTAGATGCACTAAGCACATAATTGCTCACAGCCAAACTATCAGGTCAAGTCTGCT
TTTATTATTTTTAAGCGTGCATAATAAGCCCTACACAAATTGGGAGATATATCATGCTGTCAGACCAAGT
TTACTCATATATACTTTAGATTGATTTAAAACTTCATTTTTAATTTAAAAGGATCTAGGTGAAGATCCTT
TTTGATAATCTCATGACCAAAATCCCTTAACGTGAGTTTTCGTTCCACTGAGCGTCAGACCCCGTAGAAA
AGATCAAAGGATCTTCTTGAGATCCTTTTTTTCTGCGCGTAATCTGCTGCTTGCAAACAAAAAAACCACC
GCTACCAGCGGTGGTTTGTTTGCCGGATCAAGAGCTACCAACTCTTTTTCCGAAGGTAACTGGCTTCAGC
AGAGCGCAGATACCAAATACTGTTCTTCTAGTGTAGCCGTAGTTAGGCCACCACTTCAAGAACTCTGTAG
CACCGCCTACATACCTCGCTCTGCTAATCCTGTTACCAGTGGCTGCTGCCAGTGGCGATAAGTCGTGTCT
TACCGGGTTGGACTCAAGACGATAGTTACCGGATAAGGCGCAGCGGTCGGGCTGAACGGGGGGTTCGTGC
ACACAGCCCAGCTTGGAGCGAACGACCTACACCGAACTGAGATACCTACAGCGTGAGCTATGAGAAAGCG
CCACGCTTCCCGAAGGGAGAAAGGCGGACAGGTATCCGGTAAGCGGCAGGGTCGGAACAGGAGAGCGCAC
GAGGGAGCTTCCAGGGGGAAACGCCTGGTATCTTTATAGTCCTGTCGGGTTTCGCCACCTCTGACTTGAG
CGTCGATTTTTGTGATGCTCGTCAGGGGGGCGGAGCCTATGGAAAAACGCCAGCAACGCGGCCTTTTTAC
GGTTCCTGCACTCTGTGGTCTCAGGAGAAGCTTCGTTGAACAACGGAAACTCGACTTGCCTTCCGCACAA
TACATCATTTCTTCTTAGCTTTTTTTCTTCTTCTTCGTTCATACAGTTTTTTTTTGTTTATCAGCTTACA
TTTTCTTGAACCGTAGCTTTCGTTTTCTTCTTTTTAACTTTCCATTCGGAGTTTTTGTATCTTGTTTCAT
AGTTTGTCCCAGGATTAGAATGATTAGGCATCGAACCTTCAAGAATTTGATTGAATAAAACATCTTCATT
CTTAAGATATGAAGATAATCTTCAAAAGGCCCCTGGGAATCTGAAAGAAGAGAAGCAGGCCCATTTATAT
GGGAAAGAACAATAGTATTTCTTATATAGGCCCATTTAAGTTGAAAACAATCTTCAAAAGTCCCACATCG
CTTAGATAAGAAAACGAAGCTGAGTTTATATACAGCTAGAGTCGAAGTAGTGATTGCGAGACCACGAA
